>Addgene plasmid #219557 | pCAGGS-lyn10-hLOV-ssrA-P2A-LOVPLD-mCherry-sspB | addgene full sequence | sequence record 433920 | Addgene NGS Result
GGTCGATCGACATTGATTATTGACTAGTTATTAATAGTAATCAATTACGGGGTCATTAGTTCATAGCCCA
TATATGGAGTTCCGCGTTACATAACTTACGGTAAATGGCCCGCCTGGCTGACCGCCCAACGACCCCCGCC
CATTGACGTCAATAATGACGTATGTTCCCATAGTAACGCCAATAGGGACTTTCCATTGACGTCAATGGGT
GGAGTATTTACGGTAAACTGCCCACTTGGCAGTACATCAAGTGTATCATATGCCAAGTACGCCCCCTATT
GACGTCAATGACGGTAAATGGCCCGCCTGGCATTATGCCCAGTACATGACCTTATGGGACTTTCCTACTT
GGCAGTACATCTACGTATTAGTCATCGCTATTACCATGGTCGAGGTGAGCCCCACGTTCTGCTTCACTCT
CCCCATCTCCCCCCCCTCCCCACCCCCAATTTTGTATTTATTTATTTTTTAATTATTTTGTGCAGCGATG
GGGGCGGGGGGGGGGGGGGSGCGCGCCAGGCGGGGCGGGGCGGGGCGAGGGGCGGGGCGGGGCGAGGCGG
AGAGGTGCGGCGGCAGCCAATCAGAGCGGCGCGCTCCGAAAGTTTCCTTTTATGGCGAGGCGGCGGCGGC
GGCGGCCCTATAAAAAGCGAAGCGCGCGGCGGGCGGGAGTCGCTGCGCGCTGCCTTCGCCCCGTGCCCCG
CTCCGCCGCCGCCTCGCGCCGCCCGCCCCGGCTCTGACTGACCGCGTTACTCCCACAGGTGAGCGGGCGG
GACGGCCCTTCTCCTCCGGGCTGTAATTAGCGCTTGGTTTAATGACGGCTTGTTTCTTTTCTGTGGCTGC
GTGAAAGCCTTGAGGGGCTCCGGGAGGGCCCTTTGTGCGGGGGGAGCGGCTCGGGGGGTGCGTGCGTGTG
TGTGTGCGTGGGGAGCGCCGCGTGCGGCTCCGCGCTGCCCGGCGGCTGTGAGCGCTGCGGGCGCGGCGCG
GGGCTTTGTGCGCTCCGCAGTGTGCGCGAGGGGAGCGCGGCCGGGGGCGGTGCCCCGCGGTGCGGGGGGG
GCTGCGAGGGGAACAAAGGCTGCGTGCGGGGTGTGTGCGTGGGGGGGTGAGCAGGGGGTGTGGGCGCGTC
GGTCGGGCTGCAACCCCCCCTGCACCCCCCTCCCCGAGTTGCTGAGCACGGCCCGGCTTCGGGTGCGGGG
CTCCGTACGGGGCGTGGCGCGGGGCTCGCCGTGCCGGGCGGGGGGTGGCGGCAGGTGGGGGTGCCGGGCG
GGGCGGGGCCGCCTCGGGCCGGGGAGGGCTCGGGGGAGGGGCGCGGCGGCCCCCGGAGCGCCGGCGGCTG
TCGAGGCGCGGCGAGCCGCAGCCATTGCCTTTTATGGTAATCGTGCGAGAGGGCGCAGGGACTTCCTTTG
TCCCAAATCTGTGCGGAGCCGAAATCTGGGAGGCGCCGCCGCACCCCCTCTAGCGGGCGCGGGGCGAAGC
GGTGCGGCGCCGGCAGGAAGGAAATGGGCGGGGAGGGCCTTCGTGCGTCGCCGCGCCGCCGTCCCCTTCT
CCCTCTCCAGCCTCGGGGCTGTCCGCGGGGGGACGGCTGCCTTCGGGGGGGACGGGGCAGGGCGGGGTTC
GGCTTCTGGCGTGTGACCGGCGGCTCTAGCTAGAGCCTCTGCTAACCATGTTCATGCCTTCTTCTTTTTC
CTACAGCTCCTGGGCAACGTGCTGGTTATTGTGCTGTCTCATCATTTTGGCAAAGAATTCGCCACCATGG
GATGTATAAAATCAAAAGGGAAAGACAGCGCGGGAGCATCTAGAGATAGTGCTGGTGCTAGCTTTCGGGC
AACCACACTGGAACGGATCGAGAAAAGCTTCGTGATTACTGATCCGAGACTGCCTGACAACCCAATCATT
TTTGTGAGCGATTCCTTCCTGCAGCTGACAGAATATTCTCGGGAAGAGATCCTGGGGCGCAATTGCCGTT
TTCTGCAGGGACCCGAGACAGACCGTGCCACTGTTCGGAAAATCAGAGATGCTATTGACAACCAGACTGA
AGTGACCGTTCAGCTGATCAATTATACCAAGAGCGGCAAGAAGTTCTGGAACGTGTTCCACCTGCAGCCG
ATGCGCGATTATAAGGGCGACGTCCAGTACTTCATTGGCGTGCAGCTGGATGGCACCGAACGTCTTCATG
GCGCCGCTGAGCGTGAGGCGGTCTGCCTGGTCAAAAAGACAGCCTTTCAGATTGCTGAGGCAGCGAACGA
CGAAAATTACTTTCTTAAGGGAAGCGGCGCTACAAACTTTAGTCTGCTCAAGCAGGCTGGCGATGTCGAG
GAAAACCCAGGTCCTGGTACCATGGCAGATTCAGCTACACCACATTTGGACGCCGTTGAGCAAACATTGA
GGCAAGTGTCCCCAGGCCTGGAGGGCGATGTATGGGAAAGAACTAGTGGAAATAAATTGGACGGAAGTGC
CGCTGATCCCAGTGATTGGTTGTTGCAAACCCCAGGATGTTGGGGCGATGATAGATGCGTTGACAGAGTT
GGGACAAAAAGGTTGCTGGCTAAGATGACTGAAAATATAGGGAATGCCACCAGAACCGTAGATATTAGTA
CACTTGCACCTTTCCCAAACGGCGCATTCCAAGACGCTATTGTCGCTGGTTTGAAGGAGTCCGCAGCTAG
AGGCAATAAGTTGAAAGTTAGGATACTGGTTGGGGCTGCACCCGTCTACCACATGAATGTAATACCTTCC
AAGTATAGGGACGAATTGACTGCAAAACTTGGCAAAGCCGCAGAAAACATAACTTTGAACGTGGCTAGTA
TGACTACATCAAAAACAGCTTTCTCCTGGAACCATAGCAAAATCTTGGTTGTAGACGGGCAAAGCGCCCT
TACTGGTGGAATAAATAGCTGGAAGGATGATTACTTGGATACTACTCATCCAGTGTCTGATGTTGATCTT
GCACTGACCGGACCAGCTGCAGGCTCTGCCGGTAGATACCTTGACACTTTGTGGACATGGACCTGCCAAA
ACAAGAGTAACATCGCTTCCGTCTGGTTTGCAGCTTCCGGCAACGCAGGGTGCATGGCCACTATGCATAA
AGATACAAACCCCAAGGCATCACCTGCCACCGGGAATGTCCCAATAATAGCCGTTGGAGGGTTGGGCGTT
GGCATCAAAGATGTGGACCCCAAGTCCACTTTCAGGCCCGATCTGCCAACAGCTAGCGATACTAAGTGTG
TGGTAGGACTTCACGACAATACTAACGCCGAATTCGAGTTTCGGGCAACCACACTGGAACGGATCGAGAA
AAGCTTCGTGATTACTGATCCGAGACTGCCTGACAACCCAATCATTTTTGTGAGCGATTCCTTCCTGCAG
CTGACAGAATATTCTCGGGAAGAGATCCTGGGGCGCAATTGCCGTTTTCTGCAGGGACCCGAGACAGACC
GTGCCACTGTTCGGAAAATCAGAGATGCTATTGACAACCAGACTGAAGTGACCGTTCAGCTGATCAATTA
TACCAAGAGCGGCAAGAAGTTCTGGAACGTGTTCCACCTGCAGCCGATGCGCGATTATAAGGGCGACGTC
CAGTACTTCATTGGCGTGCAGCTGGATGGCACCGAACGTCTTCATGGCGCCGCTGAGCGTGAGGCGGTCT
GCCTGGTCAAAAAGACAGCCTTTCAGATTGCTGCGGCCGCTGATAGAGACTATGATACAGTCAACCCAGA
AGAGAGTGCCTTGAGAGCTCTTGTTGCTTCAGCAAAAAGTCACATTGAAATATCTCAGCAGGATTTGAAC
GCTACATGTCCACCCTTGCCTAGGTATGACATTAGATTGTACGATGCCTTGGCTGCTAAAATGGCTGCTG
GGGTTAAGGTGAGAATTGTGGTTAGCGACCCAGCCAACAGGGGCGCAGTGGGCAGTGTGGGTTACAGCCA
AATAAAATCACTTAGTGAAATATCAGACACTTTGAGAAACAGGCTTGCAAATATCACAGGCAGTCAACAA
GCTGCCAAAACTGCAATGTGTAGCAATTTGCAGCTTGCAACCTTTAGATCCTCCCCCAACGACAAATGGG
CGGACGGGCATCCTTATGCCCAACACCATAAGTTGGTTTCCGTCGACTCATCCACATTTTATATCGGTTC
AAAAAATTTGTACCCATCCTGGCTGCAAGATTTTGGCTACATAGTGGAATCCCCAGAGGCTGCCAAGCAA
CTGGATGCCAAATTGCTTGACCCTCAGTGGAAGTACTCACAGGAGACTGCAACAGTGGATTACGCAAGAG
GAATCTGCAACGCTCTCGAGGGAGGATCCGGAGGTTCCGGCGGCCGCATGGTGAGCAAGGGCGAGGAGGA
TAACATGGCCATCATCAAGGAGTTCATGCGCTTCAAGGTGCACATGGAGGGCTCCGTGAACGGCCACGAG
TTCGAGATCGAGGGCGAGGGCGAGGGCCGCCCCTACGAGGGCACCCAGACCGCCAAGCTGAAGGTGACCA
AGGGTGGCCCCCTGCCCTTCGCCTGGGACATCCTGTCCCCTCAGTTCATGTACGGCTCCAAGGCCTACGT
GAAGCACCCCGCCGACATCCCCGACTACTTGAAGCTGTCCTTCCCCGAGGGCTTCAAGTGGGAGCGCGTG
ATGAACTTCGAGGACGGCGGCGTGGTGACCGTGACCCAGGACTCCTCCCTGCAGGACGGCGAGTTCATCT
ACAAGGTGAAGCTGCGCGGCACCAACTTCCCCTCCGACGGCCCCGTAATGCAGAAGAAGACCATGGGCTG
GGAGGCCTCCTCCGAGCGGATGTACCCCGAGGACGGCGCCCTGAAGGGCGAGATCAAGCAGAGGCTGAAG
CTGAAGGACGGCGGCCACTACGACGCTGAGGTCAAGACCACCTACAAGGCCAAGAAGCCCGTGCAGCTGC
CCGGCGCCTACAACGTCAACATCAAGTTGGACATCACCTCCCACAACGAGGACTACACCATCGTGGAACA
GTACGAACGCGCCGAGGGCCGCCACTCCACCGGCGGCATGGACGAGCTGTCTAGAGGCGCAGCAGCGGGA
GCAGGAGGAGCAGGTCGATCGGGCGGATCTGATATCATGAGCTCCCCGAAACGCCCTAAGCTGCTGCGTG
AATATTACGATTGGCTGGTTGATAACAGCTTTACCCCATATCTGGTGGTGGATGCCACATACCTGGGCGT
GAACGTGCCCGTGGAGTATGTGAAAGACGGTCAGATCGTGCTGAATCTGTCTGCAAGTGCGACCGGCAAC
CTGCAACTGACAAATGATTTTATCCAGTTCAACGCCCGCTTTAAGGGCGTGTCTCGTGAACTGTATATCC
CGATGGGTGCCGCTCTGGCCATTTACGCTCGCGAGAACGGCGATGGTGTGATGTTCGAACCAGAAGAAAT
CTATGACGAGCTGAATATTGGTTAGTCGACGGATCTTTTTCCCTCTGCCAAAAATTATGGGGACATCATG
AAGCCCCTTGAGCATCTGACTTCTGGCTAATAAAGGAAATTTATTTTCATTGCAATAGTGTGTTGGAATT
TTTTGTGTCTCTCACTCGGAAGGACATATGGGAGGGCAAATCATTTAAAACATCAGAATGAGTATTTGGT
TTAGAGTTTGGCAACATATGCCCATATGCTGGCTGCCATGAACAAAGGTTGGCTATAAAGAGGTCATCAG
TATATGAAACAGCCCCCTGCTGTCCATTCCTTATTCCATAGAAAAGCCTTGACTTGAGGTTAGATTTTTT
TTATATTTTGTTTTGTGTTATTTTTTTCTTTAACATCCCTAAAATTTTCCTTACATGTTTTACTAGCCAG
ATTTTTCCTCCTCTCCTGACTACTCCCAGTCATAGCTGTCCCTCTTCTCTTATGGAGATCCCTCGACCTG
CAGCCCAAGCTTGGCGTAATCATGGTCATAGCTGTTTCCTGTGTGAAATTGTTATCCGCTCACAATTCCA
CACAACATACGAGCCGGAAGCATAAAGTGTAAAGCCTGGGGTGCCTAATGAGTGAGCTAACTCACATTAA
TTGCGTTGCGCTCACTGCCCGCTTTCCAGTCGGGAAACCTGTCGTGCCAGCGGATCCGCATCTCAATTAG
TCAGCAACCATAGTCCCGCCCCTAACTCCGCCCATCCCGCCCCTAACTCCGCCCAGTTCCGCCCATTCTC
CGCCCCATGGCTGACTAATTTTTTTTATTTATGCAGAGGCCGAGGCCGCCTCGGCCTCTGAGCTATTCCA
GAAGTAGTGAGGAGGCTTTTTTGGAGGCCTAGGCTTTTGCAAAAAGCTAACTTGTTTATTGCAGCTTATA
ATGGTTACAAATAAAGCAATAGCATCACAAATTTCACAAATAAAGCATTTTTTTCACTGCATTCTAGTTG
TGGTTTGTCCAAACTCATCAATGTATCTTATCATGTCTGGATCCGCTGCATTAATGAATCGGCCAACGCG
CGGGGAGAGGCGGTTTGCGTATTGGGCGCTCTTCCGCTTCCTCGCTCACTGACTCGCTGCGCTCGGTCGT
TCGGCTGCGGCGAGCGGTATCAGCTCACTCAAAGGCGGTAATACGGTTATCCACAGAATCAGGGGATAAC
GCAGGAAAGAACATGTGAGCAAAAGGCCAGCAAAAGGCCAGGAACCGTAAAAAGGCCGCGTTGCTGGCGT
TTTTCCATAGGCTCCGCCCCCCTGACGAGCATCACAAAAATCGACGCTCAAGTCAGAGGTGGCGAAACCC
GACAGGACTATAAAGATACCAGGCGTTTCCCCCTGGAAGCTCCCTCGTGCGCTCTCCTGTTCCGACCCTG
CCGCTTACCGGATACCTGTCCGCCTTTCTCCCTTCGGGAAGCGTGGCGCTTTCTCATAGCTCACGCTGTA
GGTATCTCAGTTCGGTGTAGGTCGTTCGCTCCAAGCTGGGCTGTGTGCACGAACCCCCCGTTCAGCCCGA
CCGCTGCGCCTTATCCGGTAACTATCGTCTTGAGTCCAACCCGGTAAGACACGACTTATCGCCACTGGCA
GCAGCCACTGGTAACAGGATTAGCAGAGCGAGGTATGTAGGCGGTGCTACAGAGTTCTTGAAGTGGTGGC
CTAACTACGGCTACACTAGAAGAACAGTATTTGGTATCTGCGCTCTGCTGAAGCCAGTTACCTTCGGAAA
AAGAGTTGGTAGCTCTTGATCCGGCAAACAAACCACCGCTGGTAGCGGTGGTTTTTTTGTTTGCAAGCAG
CAGATTACGCGCAGAAAAAAAGGATCTCAAGAAGATCCTTTGATCTTTTCTACGGGGTCTGACGCTCAGT
GGAACGAAAACTCACGTTAAGGGATTTTGGTCATGAGATTATCAAAAAGGATCTTCACCTAGATCCTTTT
AAATTAAAAATGAAGTTTTAAATCAATCTAAAGTATATATGAGTAAACTTGGTCTGACAGTTACCAATGC
TTAATCAGTGAGGCACCTATCTCAGCGATCTGTCTATTTCGTTCATCCATAGTTGCCTGACTCCCCGTCG
TGTAGATAACTACGATACGGGAGGGCTTACCATCTGGCCCCAGTGCTGCAATGATACCGCGAGACCCACG
CTCACCGGCTCCAGATTTATCAGCAATAAACCAGCCAGCCGGAAGGGCCGAGCGCAGAAGTGGTCCTGCA
ACTTTATCCGCCTCCATCCAGTCTATTAATTGTTGCCGGGAAGCTAGAGTAAGTAGTTCGCCAGTTAATA
GTTTGCGCAACGTTGTTGCCATTGCTACAGGCATCGTGGTGTCACGCTCGTCGTTTGGTATGGCTTCATT
CAGCTCCGGTTCCCAACGATCAAGGCGAGTTACATGATCCCCCATGTTGTGCAAAAAAGCGGTTAGCTCC
TTCGGTCCTCCGATCGTTGTCAGAAGTAAGTTGGCCGCAGTGTTATCACTCATGGTTATGGCAGCACTGC
ATAATTCTCTTACTGTCATGCCATCCGTAAGATGCTTTTCTGTGACTGGTGAGTACTCAACCAAGTCATT
CTGAGAATAGTGTATGCGGCGACCGAGTTGCTCTTGCCCGGCGTCAATACGGGATAATACCGCGCCACAT
AGCAGAACTTTAAAAGTGCTCATCATTGGAAAACGTTCTTCGGGGCGAAAACTCTCAAGGATCTTACCGC
TGTTGAGATCCAGTTCGATGTAACCCACTCGTGCACCCAACTGATCTTCAGCATCTTTTACTTTCACCAG
CGTTTCTGGGTGAGCAAAAACAGGAAGGCAAAATGCCGCAAAAAAGGGAATAAGGGCGACACGGAAATGT
TGAATACTCATACTCTTCCTTTTTCAATATTATTGAAGCATTTATCAGGGTTATTGTCTCATGAGCGGAT
ACATATTTGAATGTATTTAGAAAAATAAACAAATAGGGGTTCCGCGCACATTTCCCCGAAAAGTGCCACC
TG
Features (pLannotate 1.2.2; 20 found; start..end, strand, type, name):
      9..388     +  enhancer       CMV enhancer: human cytomegalovirus immediate early enhancer
    390..665     +  promoter       chicken β-actin promoter: No description available
    666..1686    +  intron         chimeric intron: chimera between introns from chicken β-actin and rabbit β-globin
   1684..1740    +  CDS            HBB (fragment): HBB_LEPEU - Experimental evidence at protein level: Swiss-Prot protein existence level 1. Involved in oxygen transport from the lung to the various peripheral tissues. From Lepus europaeus (European hare).
   1837..2154    +  CDS            miniSOG: miniSOG is a basic (constitutively fluorescent) cyan fluorescent protein published in 2011, derived from Arabidopsis thaliana. It requires the cofactor flavin for fluorescence.
   2335..4251    +  CDS            PLD_STRAT: Experimental evidence at protein level: Swiss-Prot protein existence level 1. From Streptomyces antibioticus.
   4318..5019    +  CDS            mCherry: mCherry is a basic (constitutively fluorescent) red fluorescent protein published in 2004, derived from Discosoma sp.. It is reported to be a very rapidly-maturing monomer with low acid sensitivity.
   5080..5409    +  CDS            sspB (fragment): SSPB_HAEIN - Experimental evidence at protein level: Swiss-Prot protein existence level 1. Also stimulates degradation of the N-terminus of RseA (residues 1-108, alone or in complex with sigma-E) by ClpX-ClpP in a non-ssrA-mediated fashion. From Haemophilus influenzae (strain ATCC 51907 / DSM 11121 / KW20 / Rd).
   5489..5544    +  polyA_signal   β-globin poly(A) signal: rabbit β-globin polyadenylation signal (Gil and Proudfoot, 1987)
   5929..5945    -  protein_bind   lac operator: The lac repressor binds to the lac operator to inhibit transcription in E. coli. This inhibition can be relieved by adding lactose or isopropyl-β-D-thiogalactopyranoside (IPTG). lac repressor encoded by lacI
   5953..5983    -  promoter       lac promoter: promoter for the E. coli lac operon
   5998..6019    -  protein_bind   CAP binding site: CAP binding activates transcription in the presence of cAMP. E. coli catabolite activator protein
   6032..6071    -  CDS            lacI (fragment): lac repressor; lacI; The lac repressor binds to the lac operator to inhibit transcription in E. coli. This inhibition can be relieved by adding lactose or isopropyl-β-D-thiogalactopyranoside (IPTG).
   6078..6100    +  promoter       SV40 promoter (fragment): SV40 enhancer and early promoter
   6124..6259    +  rep_origin     SV40 ori: SV40 origin of replication
   6279..6413    +  polyA_signal   SV40 poly(A) signal: SV40 polyadenylation signal
   6415..6469    -  CDS            lacI (fragment): lac repressor; lacI; The lac repressor binds to the lac operator to inhibit transcription in E. coli. This inhibition can be relieved by adding lactose or isopropyl-β-D-thiogalactopyranoside (IPTG).
   6652..7240    -  rep_origin     ori: high-copy-number ColE1/pMB1/pBR322/pUC origin of replication
   7411..8271    -  CDS            AmpR: β-lactamase; bla; confers resistance to ampicillin, carbenicillin, and related antibiotics
   8272..8376    -  promoter       AmpR promoter: bla
