[The description below was written by a language model from this plasmid's Addgene catalogue record and pLannotate feature annotations shown in this document.]
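Description:
pCAGGS-lyn10-hLOV-ssrA-P2A-LOVPLD-mCherry-sspB is a mammalian expression plasmid of about 8.4 kb built on the pCAGGS backbone. It is maintained in E. coli through a high-copy ColE1/pUC-type origin and selected with ampicillin via the AmpR (β-lactamase) cassette. The backbone also carries lac promoter/operator remnants, short lacI fragments, and an SV40 origin and poly(A) signal. Expression of the roughly 3.7 kb synthetic insert is driven by the CAG arrangement, comprising the CMV immediate-early enhancer, the chicken β-actin promoter and a chimeric β-actin/β-globin intron. Transcripts are terminated by the rabbit β-globin polyadenylation signal.

The insert is a single open reading frame that, according to the construct name, is split by a P2A self-cleaving peptide into two polypeptides forming a plasma-membrane-targeted iLID optogenetic pair. The first is a lyn10 membrane-anchoring motif fused to a LOV domain carrying the ssrA peptide. The automated annotation labels this region miniSOG, most likely because of homology among LOV domains. The second is LOVPLD, a phospholipase D matching the Streptomyces antibioticus enzyme and, by its name, regulated by a LOV domain. It is fused at its C-terminus to mCherry and an sspB fragment. In the iLID system, blue light uncages ssrA so that it binds sspB, which here would recruit the red-fluorescent PLD fusion to the plasma membrane. The lyn10, ssrA and P2A elements are not annotated separately in the feature table and are inferred from the name. The stated purpose is PM-targeted iLID-LOVPLD, and the associated work concerns low-background, light-controlled membrane editing for spatiotemporal control of phosphatidic acid metabolism and signaling.
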