Addgene plasmid #219557: pCAGGS-lyn10-hLOV-ssrA-P2A-LOVPLD-mCherry-sspB
Purpose: PM-targeted iLID-LOVPLD
Depositing lab: Jeremy Baskin. Depositing organization: Cornell University. Publication: Ultralow Background Membrane Editors for Spatiotemporal Control of Phosphatidic Acid Metabolism and Signaling. Li XL, Tei R, Uematsu M, Baskin JM. ACS Cent Sci. 2024 Jan 30;10(3):543-554. doi: 10.1021/acscentsci.3c01105. eCollection 2024 Mar 27. PubMed 38559292.
Backbone
  Vector backbone: pCAGGS
  Backbone size w/o insert (bp): 4727
  Total vector size (bp): 8399
  Vector type: Mammalian Expression
Growth in bacteria
  Bacterial resistance: Ampicillin, 100 μg/mL
  Growth temperature: 37°C
  Growth strain: DH5alpha
  Copy number: High Copy
Gene/Insert
  Gene/Insert name: lyn10-iLID-LOVPLD
  Species: Synthetic
  Insert size (bp): 3672
  Tag / fusion protein: mCherry (C terminal on insert)
Terms and licenses: Academic/Nonprofit Terms; Industry Terms: Not Available to Industry
How to cite: pCAGGS-lyn10-hLOV-ssrA-P2A-LOVPLD-mCherry-sspB was a gift from Jeremy Baskin (Addgene plasmid # 219557 ; http://n2t.net/addgene:219557 ; RRID:Addgene_219557)
